Addgene plasmid #35514: pLenti-CaMKIIa-eArch 3.0-EYFP
Purpose: Lentiviral expression of CaMKIIa-driven Arch 3.0 for optical inhibition.
Depositing lab: Karl Deisseroth. Depositing organization: Stanford University. Publication: Principles for applying optogenetic tools derived from direct comparative analysis of microbial opsins. Mattis J, Tye KM, Ferenczi EA, Ramakrishnan C, O'Shea DJ, Prakash R, Gunaydin LA, Hyun M, Fenno LE, Gradinaru V, Yizhar O, Deisseroth K. Nat Methods. 2011 Dec 18;9(2):159-72. doi: 10.1038/nmeth.1808. PubMed 22179551.
Backbone
  Vector backbone: pLenti
  Backbone size w/o insert (bp): 9245
  Modifications to backbone: Addition of a CaMKIIa promoter and a WPRE
  Vector type: Mammalian Expression, Lentiviral
Growth in bacteria
  Bacterial resistance: Ampicillin, 100 μg/mL
  Growth temperature: 37°C
  Growth strain: Stbl3
  Copy number: High Copy
Gene/Insert
  Gene/Insert name: eArch3.0-EYFP
  Species: H. sodomense
  Insert size (bp): 1601
  Mutation: Enhanced trafficking signal and ER export signal added
  Promoter: CaMKIIa
  Tag / fusion protein: EYFP (C terminal on insert)
  Cloning method: Restriction Enzyme; 5′ cloning site BamHI (not destroyed); 3′ cloning site EcoRI (not destroyed)
  Sequencing primers: 5′ AGTCCTGCAGTATTGTGTAT; 3′ GCAATAGCATGATACAAAGG
Resource information
  A portion of this plasmid was derived from a plasmid made by: This is modified pLenti-CaMKIIa-Arch-GFP deposited at Addgene by the Boyden Lab.
Terms and licenses: Academic/Nonprofit Terms; Industry Terms: Not Available to Industry
Depositor comments: The enhanced trafficking signals allow for better membrane targeting in mammalian cells resulting in 3-5 fold increase in currents. Please note that there may be several sequence discrepancies between depositor's reference sequence and Addgene's quality control sequence. These changes are in vector regions only and should not affect plasmid function.
How to cite: pLenti-CaMKIIa-eArch 3.0-EYFP was a gift from Karl Deisseroth (Addgene plasmid # 35514 ; http://n2t.net/addgene:35514 ; RRID:Addgene_35514)
