[The description below was written by a language model from this plasmid's Addgene catalogue record and the feature table of its GenBank file.]
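Description:
pLenti-CaMKIIa-eArch 3.0-EYFP is an HIV-1-based lentiviral transfer plasmid for neuronal expression of an inhibitory optogenetic tool. It is propagated in E. coli as a high-copy plasmid through a ColE1/pUC-type origin with ampicillin selection (AmpR), and a recombination-deficient strain is recorded for growth, as is usual for LTR-containing vectors. The backbone also carries an f1 origin and, outside the viral genome, an SV40 promoter/origin and EM7 promoter driving a bleomycin/Zeocin resistance gene with an SV40 polyadenylation signal.

The viral genome is transcribed in packaging cells from a CMV enhancer/promoter fused to a truncated 5' LTR. It contains the Psi packaging signal, the Rev response element for nuclear export of unspliced RNA, and the cPPT/CTS element that aids nuclear import. A second truncated LTR followed by a bGH polyadenylation signal closes the cassette. Packaging functions must be supplied in trans.

Within this frame, the mouse CaMKIIa promoter, commonly used to bias expression toward excitatory neurons, drives a Kozak-initiated open reading frame. It encodes archaerhodopsin-3, the light-driven proton pump from Halorubrum sodomense, fused at its C terminus to EYFP. The "3.0" version adds a membrane trafficking signal and an ER export signal. According to the depositor, these improve membrane targeting in mammalian cells and raise photocurrents three- to five-fold; they are not annotated separately in the feature table. A downstream WPRE enhances transcript stability and expression.

The construct derives from an earlier CaMKIIa-Arch-GFP lentiviral plasmid and is used for light-driven silencing of transduced neurons, with EYFP fluorescence marking the expressing cells. Minor sequence discrepancies confined to vector regions are noted.
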