LOCUS       Exported 10846 bp ds-DNA circular SYN 12-MAY-2021
DEFINITION  Lentiviral expression of CaMKIIa-driven Arch 3.0 for optical
            inhibition..
ACCESSION   .
VERSION     .
KEYWORDS    pLenti-CaMKIIa-eArch 3.0-EYFP
SOURCE      synthetic DNA construct
  ORGANISM  synthetic DNA construct
REFERENCE   1 (bases 1 to 10846)
  AUTHORS   Mattis J, Tye KM, Ferenczi EA, Ramakrishnan C, O'Shea DJ, Prakash R,
            Gunaydin LA, Hyun M, Fenno LE, Gradinaru V, Yizhar O, Deisseroth K
  TITLE     Principles for applying optogenetic tools derived from direct
            comparative analysis of microbial opsins.
  JOURNAL   Nat Methods. 2011 Dec 18;9(2):159-72. doi: 10.1038/nmeth.1808.
  PUBMED    22179551
REFERENCE   2 (bases 1 to 10846)
  AUTHORS   .
  TITLE     Direct Submission
  JOURNAL   Exported May 12, 2021 from SnapGene Server 1.1.58
            http://www.snapgene.com
FEATURES             Location/Qualifiers
     source          1..10846
                     /organism="synthetic DNA construct"
                     /mol_type="other DNA"
     primer_bind     complement(47..66)
                     /label=pRS-marker
                     /note="pRS vectors, use to sequence yeast selectable
                     marker"
     enhancer        238..617
                     /label=CMV enhancer
                     /note="human cytomegalovirus immediate early enhancer"
     promoter        619..817
                     /label=CMV promoter
                     /note="human cytomegalovirus (CMV) immediate early
                     promoter"
     primer_bind     772..792
                     /label=CMV-F
                     /note="Human CMV immediate early promoter, forward primer"
     LTR             835..1015
                     /label=5' LTR (truncated)
                     /note="truncated 5' long terminal repeat (LTR) from HIV-1"
     misc_feature    1062..1187
                     /label=HIV-1 Psi
                     /note="packaging signal of human immunodeficiency virus
                     type 1"
     misc_feature    1680..1913
                     /label=RRE
                     /note="The Rev response element (RRE) of HIV-1 allows for
                     Rev-dependent mRNA export from the nucleus to the
                     cytoplasm."
     CDS             2098..2142
                     /codon_start=1
                     /product="antigenic peptide corresponding to amino acids
                     655 to 669 of the HIV envelope protein gp41 (Lutje Hulsik
                     et al., 2013)"
                     /label=gp41 peptide
                     /note="recognized by the 2H10 single-chain llama nanobody"
                     /translation="KNEQELLELDKWASL"
     misc_feature    2440..2557
                     /label=cPPT/CTS
                     /note="central polypurine tract and central termination
                     sequence of HIV-1"
     promoter        2602..3890
                     /label=CaMKII promoter
                     /note="promoter for the mouse calcium/calmodulin-dependent
                     kinase II alpha subunit"
     regulatory      3900..3909
                     /regulatory_class="other"
                     /note="vertebrate consensus sequence for strong initiation
                     of translation (Kozak, 1987)"
     CDS             3906..4679
                     /codon_start=1
                     /product="light-driven proton pump archaerhodopsin-3 from
                     Halorubrum sodomense (Chow et al., 2010)"
                     /label=Arch
                     /translation="MDPIALQAGYDLLGDGRPETLWLGIGTLLMLIGTFYFLVRGWGVT
                     DKDAREYYAVTILVPGIASAAYLSMFFGIGLTEVTVGGEMLDIYYARYADWLFTTPLLL
                     LDLALLAKVDRVTIGTLVGVDALMIVTGLIGALSHTAIARYSWWLFSTICMIVVLYFLA
                     TSLRSAAKERGPEVASTFNTLTALVLVLWTAYPILWIIGTEGAGVVGLGIETLLFMVLD
                     VTAKVGFGFILLRSRAILGDTEAPEPSAGADVSAAD"
     CDS             4773..5486
                     /codon_start=1
                     /product="enhanced YFP"
                     /label=EYFP
                     /note="mammalian codon-optimized"
                     /translation="VSKGEELFTGVVPILVELDGDVNGHKFSVSGEGEGDATYGKLTLK
                     FICTTGKLPVPWPTLVTTFGYGLQCFARYPDHMKQHDFFKSAMPEGYVQERTIFFKDDG
                     NYKTRAEVKFEGDTLVNRIELKGIDFKEDGNILGHKLEYNYNSHNVYIMADKQKNGIKV
                     NFKIRHNIEDGSVQLADHYQQNTPIGDGPVLLPDNHYLSYQSALSKDPNEKRDHMVLLE
                     FVTAAGITLGMDELYK"
     primer_bind     complement(4815..4836)
                     /label=EGFP-N
                     /note="EGFP, reverse primer"
     primer_bind     complement(5076..5095)
                     /label=EXFP-R
                     /note="For distinguishing EGFP variants, reverse primer"
     primer_bind     5423..5444
                     /label=EGFP-C
                     /note="EGFP, forward primer"
     misc_feature    5538..6126
                     /label=WPRE
                     /note="woodchuck hepatitis virus posttranscriptional
                     regulatory element"
     primer_bind     complement(5591..5611)
                     /label=WPRE-R
                     /note="WPRE, reverse primer"
     CDS             complement(6009..6020)
                     /codon_start=1
                     /product="Factor Xa recognition and cleavage site"
                     /label=Factor Xa site
                     /translation="IEGR"
     primer_bind     complement(6129..6145)
                     /label=KS primer
                     /note="common sequencing primer, one of multiple similar
                     variants"
     primer_bind     complement(6130..6146)
                     /label=pBluescriptKS
                     /note="For pBluescript vector"
     LTR             6651..6831
                     /label=5' LTR (truncated)
                     /note="truncated 5' long terminal repeat (LTR) from HIV-1"
     primer_bind     complement(6857..6874)
                     /label=BGH-rev
                     /note="Bovine growth hormone terminator, reverse primer.
                     Also called BGH reverse"
     polyA_signal    6863..7087
                     /label=bGH poly(A) signal
                     /note="bovine growth hormone polyadenylation signal"
     rep_origin      7133..7561
                     /direction=RIGHT
                     /label=f1 ori
                     /note="f1 bacteriophage origin of replication; arrow
                     indicates direction of (+) strand synthesis"
     primer_bind     complement(7220..7239)
                     /label=F1ori-R
                     /note="F1 origin, reverse primer"
     primer_bind     7430..7451
                     /label=F1ori-F
                     /note="F1 origin, forward primer"
     primer_bind     complement(7570..7590)
                     /label=pBABE 3'
                     /note="SV40 enhancer, reverse primer for pBABE vectors"
     promoter        7575..7904
                     /label=SV40 promoter
                     /note="SV40 enhancer and early promoter"
     rep_origin      7755..7890
                     /label=SV40 ori
                     /note="SV40 origin of replication"
     primer_bind     7817..7836
                     /label=SV40pro-F
                     /note="SV40 promoter/origin, forward primer"
     promoter        7952..7999
                     /label=EM7 promoter
                     /note="synthetic bacterial promoter "
     CDS             8018..8392
                     /codon_start=1
                     /gene="Sh ble from Streptoalloteichus hindustanus"
                     /product="antibiotic-binding protein"
                     /label=BleoR
                     /note="confers resistance to bleomycin, phleomycin, and
                     Zeocin(TM)"
                     /translation="MAKLTSAVPVLTARDVAGAVEFWTDRLGFSRDFVEDDFAGVVRDD
                     VTLFISAVQDQVVPDNTLAWVWVRGLDELYAEWSEVVSTNFRDASGPAMTEIGEQPWGR
                     EFALRDPAGNCVHFVAEEQD"
     polyA_signal    8522..8643
                     /label=SV40 poly(A) signal
                     /note="SV40 polyadenylation signal"
     primer_bind     complement(8559..8578)
                     /label=SV40pA-R
                     /note="SV40 polyA, reverse primer"
     primer_bind     8613..8632
                     /label=EBV-rev
                     /note="SV40 polyA terminator, reverse primer"
     primer_bind     complement(8692..8708)
                     /label=M13 rev
                     /note="common sequencing primer, one of multiple similar
                     variants"
     primer_bind     complement(8692..8708)
                     /label=M13 Reverse
                     /note="In lacZ gene. Also called M13-rev"
     primer_bind     complement(8705..8727)
                     /label=M13/pUC Reverse
                     /note="In lacZ gene"
     protein_bind    8716..8732
                     /label=lac operator
                     /bound_moiety="lac repressor encoded by lacI"
                     /note="The lac repressor binds to the lac operator to
                     inhibit transcription in E. coli. This inhibition can be
                     relieved by adding lactose or
                     isopropyl-beta-D-thiogalactopyranoside (IPTG)."
     promoter        complement(8740..8770)
                     /label=lac promoter
                     /note="promoter for the E. coli lac operon"
     protein_bind    8785..8806
                     /label=CAP binding site
                     /bound_moiety="E. coli catabolite activator protein"
                     /note="CAP binding activates transcription in the presence
                     of cAMP."
     primer_bind     complement(8923..8940)
                     /label=L4440
                     /note="L4440 vector, forward primer"
     rep_origin      complement(9094..9682)
                     /direction=LEFT
                     /label=ori
                     /note="high-copy-number ColE1/pMB1/pBR322/pUC origin of
                     replication"
     primer_bind     complement(9174..9193)
                     /label=pBR322ori-F
                     /note="pBR322 origin, forward primer"
     CDS             complement(9853..10713)
                     /codon_start=1
                     /gene="bla"
                     /product="beta-lactamase"
                     /label=AmpR
                     /note="confers resistance to ampicillin, carbenicillin, and
                     related antibiotics"
                     /translation="MSIQHFRVALIPFFAAFCLPVFAHPETLVKVKDAEDQLGARVGYI
                     ELDLNSGKILESFRPEERFPMMSTFKVLLCGAVLSRIDAGQEQLGRRIHYSQNDLVEYS
                     PVTEKHLTDGMTVRELCSAAITMSDNTAANLLLTTIGGPKELTAFLHNMGDHVTRLDRW
                     EPELNEAIPNDERDTTMPVAMATTLRKLLTGELLTLASRQQLIDWMEADKVAGPLLRSA
                     LPAGWFIADKSGAGERGSRGIIAALGPDGKPSRIVVIYTTGSQATMDERNRQIAEIGAS
                     LIKHW"
     primer_bind     10476..10495
                     /label=Amp-R
                     /note="Ampicillin resistance gene, reverse primer"
     promoter        complement(10714..10818)
                     /gene="bla"
                     /label=AmpR promoter
ORIGIN
        1 gtcgacggat cgggagatct cccgatcccc tatggtgcac tctcagtaca atctgctctg
       61 atgccgcata gttaagccag tatctgctcc ctgcttgtgt gttggaggtc gctgagtagt
      121 gcgcgagcaa aatttaagct acaacaaggc aaggcttgac cgacaattgc atgaagaatc
      181 tgcttagggt taggcgtttt gcgctgcttc gcgatgtacg ggccagatat acgcgttgac
      241 attgattatt gactagttat taatagtaat caattacggg gtcattagtt catagcccat
      301 atatggagtt ccgcgttaca taacttacgg taaatggccc gcctggctga ccgcccaacg
      361 acccccgccc attgacgtca ataatgacgt atgttcccat agtaacgcca atagggactt
      421 tccattgacg tcaatgggtg gagtatttac ggtaaactgc ccacttggca gtacatcaag
      481 tgtatcatat gccaagtacg ccccctattg acgtcaatga cggtaaatgg cccgcctggc
      541 attatgccca gtacatgacc ttatgggact ttcctacttg gcagtacatc tacgtattag
      601 tcatcgctat taccatggtg atgcggtttt ggcagtacat caatgggcgt ggatagcggt
      661 ttgactcacg gggatttcca agtctccacc ccattgacgt caatgggagt ttgttttggc
      721 accaaaatca acgggacttt ccaaaatgtc gtaacaactc cgccccattg acgcaaatgg
      781 gcggtaggcg tgtacggtgg gaggtctata taagcagcgc gttttgcctg tactgggtct
      841 ctctggttag accagatctg agcctgggag ctctctggct aactagggaa cccactgctt
      901 aagcctcaat aaagcttgcc ttgagtgctt caagtagtgt gtgcccgtct gttgtgtgac
      961 tctggtaact agagatccct cagacccttt tagtcagtgt ggaaaatctc tagcagtggc
     1021 gcccgaacag ggacttgaaa gcgaaaggga aaccagagga gctctctcga cgcaggactc
     1081 ggcttgctga agcgcgcacg gcaagaggcg aggggcggcg actggtgagt acgccaaaaa
     1141 ttttgactag cggaggctag aaggagagag atgggtgcga gagcgtcagt attaagcggg
     1201 ggagaattag atcgcgatgg gaaaaaattc ggttaaggcc agggggaaag aaaaaatata
     1261 aattaaaaca tatagtatgg gcaagcaggg agctagaacg attcgcagtt aatcctggcc
     1321 tgttagaaac atcagaaggc tgtagacaaa tactgggaca gctacaacca tcccttcaga
     1381 caggatcaga agaacttaga tcattatata atacagtagc aaccctctat tgtgtgcatc
     1441 aaaggataga gataaaagac accaaggaag ctttagacaa gatagaggaa gagcaaaaca
     1501 aaagtaagac caccgcacag caagcggccg ctgatcttca gacctggagg aggagatatg
     1561 agggacaatt ggagaagtga attatataaa tataaagtag taaaaattga accattagga
     1621 gtagcaccca ccaaggcaaa gagaagagtg gtgcagagag aaaaaagagc agtgggaata
     1681 ggagctttgt tccttgggtt cttgggagca gcaggaagca ctatgggcgc agcgtcaatg
     1741 acgctgacgg tacaggccag acaattattg tctggtatag tgcagcagca gaacaatttg
     1801 ctgagggcta ttgaggcgca acagcatctg ttgcaactca cagtctgggg catcaagcag
     1861 ctccaggcaa gaatcctggc tgtggaaaga tacctaaagg atcaacagct cctggggatt
     1921 tggggttgct ctggaaaact catttgcacc actgctgtgc cttggaatgc tagttggagt
     1981 aataaatctc tggaacagat ttggaatcac acgacctgga tggagtggga cagagaaatt
     2041 aacaattaca caagcttaat acactcctta attgaagaat cgcaaaacca gcaagaaaag
     2101 aatgaacaag aattattgga attagataaa tgggcaagtt tgtggaattg gtttaacata
     2161 acaaattggc tgtggtatat aaaattattc ataatgatag taggaggctt ggtaggttta
     2221 agaatagttt ttgctgtact ttctatagtg aatagagtta ggcagggata ttcaccatta
     2281 tcgtttcaga cccacctccc aaccccgagg ggacccgaca ggcccgaagg aatagaagaa
     2341 gaaggtggag agagagacag agacagatcc attcgattag tgaacggatc ggcactgcgt
     2401 gcgccaattc tgcagacaaa tggcagtatt catccacaat tttaaaagaa aaggggggat
     2461 tggggggtac agtgcagggg aaagaatagt agacataata gcaacagaca tacaaactaa
     2521 agaattacaa aaacaaatta caaaaattca aaattttcgg gtttattaca gggacagcag
     2581 agatccagtt tggttaatta acattatggc cttaggtcac ttcatctcca tggggttctt
     2641 cttctgattt tctagaaaat gagatggggg tgcagagagc ttcctcagtg acctgcccag
     2701 ggtcacatca gaaatgtcag agctagaact tgaactcaga ttactaatct taaattccat
     2761 gccttggggg catgcaagta cgatatacag aaggagtgaa ctcattaggg cagatgacca
     2821 atgagtttag gaaagaagag tccagggcag ggtacatcta caccacccgc ccagccctgg
     2881 gtgagtccag ccacgttcac ctcattatag ttgcctctct ccagtcctac cttgacggga
     2941 agcacaagca gaaactggga caggagcccc aggagaccaa atcttcatgg tccctctggg
     3001 aggatgggtg gggagagctg tggcagaggc ctcaggaggg gccctgctgc tcagtggtga
     3061 cagatagggg tgagaaagca gacagagtca ttccgtcagc attctgggtc tgtttggtac
     3121 ttcttctcac gctaaggtgg cggtgtgata tgcacaatgg ctaaaaagca gggagagctg
     3181 gaaagaaaca aggacagaga cagaggccaa gtcaaccaga ccaattccca gaggaagcaa
     3241 agaaaccatt acagagacta caagggggaa gggaaggaga gatgaattag cttcccctgt
     3301 aaaccttaga acccagctgt tgccagggca acggggcaat acctgtctct tcagaggaga
     3361 tgaagttgcc agggtaacta catcctgtct ttctcaagga ccatcccaga atgtggcacc
     3421 cactagccgt taccatagca actgcctctt tgccccactt aatcccatcc cgtctgttaa
     3481 aagggcccta tagttggagg tgggggaggt aggaagagcg atgatcactt gtggactaag
     3541 tttgttcaca tccccttctc caaccccctc agtacatcac cctgggagaa caaggtccac
     3601 ttgcttctgg gcccacacag tcctgcagta ttgtgtatat aaggccaggg caacggagga
     3661 gcaggtttta agtgaaaggc aggcaggtgt tggggaggca gttaccgggg caacgggaac
     3721 agggcgtttc ggaggtggtt gccatgggga cctggatgct gacgaaggct cgcgaggctg
     3781 tgagcagcca cagtgccctg ctcagaagcc ccaagctcgt cagtcaagcc ggttctccgt
     3841 ttgcactcag gagcacgggc aggcgagtgg cccctagttc tgggggcagc gggggatccg
     3901 ccaccatgga ccccatcgct ctgcaggctg gttacgacct gctgggtgac ggcagacctg
     3961 aaactctgtg gctgggcatc ggcactctgc tgatgctgat tggaaccttc tactttctgg
     4021 tccgcggatg gggagtcacc gataaggatg cccgggaata ttacgctgtg actatcctgg
     4081 tgcccggaat cgcatccgcc gcatatctgt ctatgttctt tggtatcggg cttactgagg
     4141 tgaccgtcgg gggcgaaatg ttggatatct attatgccag gtacgccgac tggctgttta
     4201 ccaccccact tctgctgctg gatctggccc ttctcgctaa ggtggatcgg gtgaccatcg
     4261 gcaccctggt gggtgtggac gccctgatga tcgtcactgg cctcatcgga gccttgagcc
     4321 acacggccat agccagatac agttggtggt tgttctctac aatttgcatg atagtggtgc
     4381 tctattttct ggctacatcc ctgcgatctg ctgcaaagga gcggggcccc gaggtggcat
     4441 ctacctttaa caccctgaca gctctggtct tggtgctgtg gaccgcttac cctatcctgt
     4501 ggatcatagg cactgagggc gctggcgtgg tgggcctggg catcgaaact ctgctgttta
     4561 tggtgttgga cgtgactgcc aaggtcggct ttggctttat cctgttgaga tcccgggcta
     4621 ttctgggcga caccgaggca ccagaaccca gtgccggtgc cgatgtcagt gccgccgacc
     4681 gaccggtagt agcagtgagc aaggcggccg ccaagagcag gatcaccagc gagggcgagt
     4741 acatccccct ggaccagatc gacatcaacg tggtgagcaa gggcgaggag ctgttcaccg
     4801 gggtggtgcc catcctggtc gagctggacg gcgacgtaaa cggccacaag ttcagcgtgt
     4861 ccggcgaggg cgagggcgat gccacctacg gcaagctgac cctgaagttc atctgcacca
     4921 ccggcaagct gcccgtgccc tggcccaccc tcgtgaccac cttcggctac ggcctgcagt
     4981 gcttcgcccg ctaccccgac cacatgaagc agcacgactt cttcaagtcc gccatgcccg
     5041 aaggctacgt ccaggagcgc accatcttct tcaaggacga cggcaactac aagacccgcg
     5101 ccgaggtgaa gttcgagggc gacaccctgg tgaaccgcat cgagctgaag ggcatcgact
     5161 tcaaggagga cggcaacatc ctggggcaca agctggagta caactacaac agccacaacg
     5221 tctatatcat ggccgacaag cagaagaacg gcatcaaggt gaacttcaag atccgccaca
     5281 acatcgagga cggcagcgtg cagctcgccg accactacca gcagaacacc cccatcggcg
     5341 acggccccgt gctgctgccc gacaaccact acctgagcta ccagtccgcc ctgagcaaag
     5401 accccaacga gaagcgcgat cacatggtcc tgctggagtt cgtgaccgcc gccgggatca
     5461 ctctcggcat ggacgagctg tacaagttct gctacgagaa cgaggtgtaa tgagaattcg
     5521 atatcaagct tatcgataat caacctctgg attacaaaat ttgtgaaaga ttgactggta
     5581 ttcttaacta tgttgctcct tttacgctat gtggatacgc tgctttaatg cctttgtatc
     5641 atgctattgc ttcccgtatg gctttcattt tctcctcctt gtataaatcc tggttgctgt
     5701 ctctttatga ggagttgtgg cccgttgtca ggcaacgtgg cgtggtgtgc actgtgtttg
     5761 ctgacgcaac ccccactggt tggggcattg ccaccacctg tcagctcctt tccgggactt
     5821 tcgctttccc cctccctatt gccacggcgg aactcatcgc cgcctgcctt gcccgctgct
     5881 ggacaggggc tcggctgttg ggcactgaca attccgtggt gttgtcgggg aaatcatcgt
     5941 cctttccttg gctgctcgcc tgtgttgcca cctggattct gcgcgggacg tccttctgct
     6001 acgtcccttc ggccctcaat ccagcggacc ttccttcccg cggcctgctg ccggctctgc
     6061 ggcctcttcc gcgtcttcgc cttcgccctc agacgagtcg gatctccctt tgggccgcct
     6121 ccccgcatcg ataccgtcga cctcgagacc tagaaaaaca tggagcaatc acaagtagca
     6181 atacagcagc taccaatgct gattgtgcct ggctagaagc acaagaggag gaggaggtgg
     6241 gttttccagt cacacctcag gtacctttaa gaccaatgac ttacaaggca gctgtagatc
     6301 ttagccactt tttaaaagaa aaggggggac tggaagggct aattcactcc caacgaagac
     6361 aagatatcct tgatctgtgg atctaccaca cacaaggcta cttccctgat tggcagaact
     6421 acacaccagg gccagggatc agatatccac tgacctttgg atggtgctac aagctagtac
     6481 cagttgagca agagaaggta gaagaagcca atgaaggaga gaacacccgc ttgttacacc
     6541 ctgtgagcct gcatgggatg gatgacccgg agagagaagt attagagtgg aggtttgaca
     6601 gccgcctagc atttcatcac atggcccgag agctgcatcc ggactgtact gggtctctct
     6661 ggttagacca gatctgagcc tgggagctct ctggctaact agggaaccca ctgcttaagc
     6721 ctcaataaag cttgccttga gtgcttcaag tagtgtgtgc ccgtctgttg tgtgactctg
     6781 gtaactagag atccctcaga cccttttagt cagtgtggaa aatctctagc agggcccgtt
     6841 taaacccgct gatcagcctc gactgtgcct tctagttgcc agccatctgt tgtttgcccc
     6901 tcccccgtgc cttccttgac cctggaaggt gccactccca ctgtcctttc ctaataaaat
     6961 gaggaaattg catcgcattg tctgagtagg tgtcattcta ttctgggggg tggggtgggg
     7021 caggacagca agggggagga ttgggaagac aatagcaggc atgctgggga tgcggtgggc
     7081 tctatggctt ctgaggcgga aagaaccagc tggggctcta gggggtatcc ccnnnnnnnn
     7141 nnnnnnnnnn nnnnnnnnnn nnnnnnnnnn nnnnnnnnnn nnnnnnnnnn nnnnnnnnnn
     7201 nnnnnnnnnn nnnnnnnnnn nnnnnnnnnn nnnnnnnnnn nnnnnnnnnn nnnnnncnnn
     7261 nnnnnnnnnn nnnnnnnnnn nnnnnnnnnn nnnnnnnnnn nnnnnnnnnn nnnnnnnnnn
     7321 nnnnnnnnnn nnnnnnnnnn nnnnnnnnan nnnnnnnnnn nnnnnnnnnn nnnnnnnnnn
     7381 nnnnnnnnnn nnnnnnnncc tttgacgttg gagtccacgt tctttaatag tggactcttg
     7441 ttccaaactg gaacaacact caaccctatc tcggtctatt cttttgattt ataagggatt
     7501 ttgccgattt cggcctattg gttaaaaaat gagctgattt aacaaaaatt taacgcgaat
     7561 taattctgtg gaatgtgtgt cagttagggt gtggaaagtc cccaggctcc ccagcaggca
     7621 gaagtatgca aagcatgcat ctcaattagt cagcaaccag gtgtggaaag tccccaggct
     7681 ccccagcagg cagaagtatg caaagcatgc atctcaatta gtcagcaacc atagtcccgc
     7741 ccctaactcc gcccatcccg cccctaactc cgcccagttc cgcccattct ccgccccatg
     7801 gctgactaat tttttttatt tatgcagagg ccgaggccgc ctctgcctct gagctattcc
     7861 agaagtagtg aggaggcttt tttggaggcc taggcttttg caaaaagctc ccgggagctt
     7921 gtatatccat tttcggatct gatcagcacg tgttgacaat taatcatcgg catagtatat
     7981 cggcatagta taatacgaca aggtgaggaa ctaaaccatg gccaagttga ccagtgccgt
     8041 tccggtgctc accgcgcgcg acgtcgccgg agcggtcgag ttctggaccg accggctcgg
     8101 gttctcccgg gacttcgtgg aggacgactt cgccggtgtg gtccgggacg acgtgaccct
     8161 gttcatcagc gcggtccagg accaggtggt gccggacaac accctggcct gggtgtgggt
     8221 gcgcggcctg gacgagctgt acgccgagtg gtcggaggtc gtgtccacga acttccggga
     8281 cgcctccggg ccggccatga ccgagatcgg cgagcagccg tgggggcggg agttcgccct
     8341 gcgcgacccg gccggcaact gcgtgcactt cgtggccgag gagcaggact gacacgtgct
     8401 acgagatttc gattccaccg ccgccttcta tgaaaggttg ggcttcggaa tcgttttccg
     8461 ggacgccggc tggatgatcc tccagcgcgg ggatctcatg ctggagttct tcgcccaccc
     8521 caacttgttt attgcagctt ataatggtta caaataaagc aatagcatca caaatttcac
     8581 aaataaagca tttttttcac tgcattctag ttgtggtttg tccaaactca tcaatgtatc
     8641 ttatcatgtc tgtataccgt cgacctctag ctagagcttg gcgtaatcat ggtcatagct
     8701 gtttcctgtg tgaaattgtt atccgctcac aattccacac aacatacgag ccggaagcat
     8761 aaagtgtaaa gcctggggtg cctaatgagt gagctaactc acattaattg cgttgcgctc
     8821 actgcccgct ttccagtcgg gaaacctgtc gtgccagctg cattaatgaa tcggccaacg
     8881 cgcggggaga ggcggtttgc gtattgggcg ctcttccgct tcctcgctca ctgactcgct
     8941 gcgctcggtc gttcggctgc ggcgagcggt atcagctcac tcaaaggcgg taatacggtt
     9001 atccacagaa tcaggggata acgcaggaaa gaacatgtga gcaaaaggcc agcaaaaggc
     9061 caggaaccgt aaaaaggccg cgttgctggc gtttttccat aggctccgcc cccctgacga
     9121 gcatcacaaa aatcgacgct caagtcagag gtggcgaaac ccgacaggac tataaagata
     9181 ccaggcgttt ccccctggaa gctccctcgt gcgctctcct gttccgaccc tgccgcttac
     9241 cggatacctg tccgcctttc tcccttcggg aagcgtggcg ctttctcata gctcacgctg
     9301 taggtatctc agttcggtgt aggtcgttcg ctccaagctg ggctgtgtgc acgaaccccc
     9361 cgttcagccc gaccgctgcg ccttatccgg taactatcgt cttgagtcca acccggtaag
     9421 acacgactta tcgccactgg cagcagccac tggtaacagg attagcagag cgaggtatgt
     9481 aggcggtgct acagagttct tgaagtggtg gcctaactac ggctacacta gaagaacagt
     9541 atttggtatc tgcgctctgc tgaagccagt taccttcgga aaaagagttg gtagctcttg
     9601 atccggcaaa caaaccaccg ctggtagcgg tggttttttt gtttgcaagc agcagattac
     9661 gcgcagaaaa aaaggatctc aagaagatcc tttgatcttt tctacggggt ctgacgctca
     9721 gtggaacgaa aactcacgtt aagggatttt ggtcatgaga ttatcaaaaa ggatcttcac
     9781 ctagatcctt ttaaattaaa aatgaagttt taaatcaatc taaagtatat atgagtaaac
     9841 ttggtctgac agttaccaat gcttaatcag tgaggcacct atctcagcga tctgtctatt
     9901 tcgttcatcc atagttgcct gactccccgt cgtgtagata actacgatac gggagggctt
     9961 accatctggc cccagtgctg caatgatacc gcgagaccca cgctcaccgg ctccagattt
    10021 atcagcaata aaccagccag ccggaagggc cgagcgcaga agtggtcctg caactttatc
    10081 cgcctccatc cagtctatta attgttgccg ggaagctaga gtaagtagtt cgccagttaa
    10141 tagtttgcgc aacgttgttg ccattgctac aggcatcgtg gtgtcacgct cgtcgtttgg
    10201 tatggcttca ttcagctccg gttcccaacg atcaaggcga gttacatgat cccccatgtt
    10261 gtgcaaaaaa gcggttagct ccttcggtcc tccgatcgtt gtcagaagta agttggccgc
    10321 agtgttatca ctcatggtta tggcagcact gcataattct cttactgtca tgccatccgt
    10381 aagatgcttt tctgtgactg gtgagtactc aaccaagtca ttctgagaat agtgtatgcg
    10441 gcgaccgagt tgctcttgcc cggcgtcaat acgggataat accgcgccac atagcagaac
    10501 tttaaaagtg ctcatcattg gaaaacgttc ttcggggcga aaactctcaa ggatcttacc
    10561 gctgttgaga tccagttcga tgtaacccac tcgtgcaccc aactgatctt cagcatcttt
    10621 tactttcacc agcgtttctg ggtgagcaaa aacaggaagg caaaatgccg caaaaaaggg
    10681 aataagggcg acacggaaat gttgaatact catactcttc ctttttcaat attattgaag
    10741 catttatcag ggttattgtc tcatgagcgg atacatattt gaatgtattt agaaaaataa
    10801 acaaataggg gttccgcgca catttccccg aaaagtgcca cctgac
//
