>Addgene plasmid #35514 | pLenti-CaMKIIa-eArch 3.0-EYFP | addgene partial sequence | sequence record 45258 | EGFP-N 5'-CGTCGCCGTCCAGCTCGACCAG-3'
TCCTCGCCCTTGCTCACCACGTTGATGTCGATCTGGTCCAGGGGGATGTACTCGCCCTCGCTGGTGATCC
TGCTCTTGGCGGCCGCCTTGCTCACTGCTACTACCGGTCGGTCGGCGGCACTGACATCGGCACCGGCACT
GGGTTCTGGTGCCTCGGTGTCGCCCAGAATAGCCCGGGATCTCAACAGGATAAAGCCAAAGCCGACCTTG
GCAGTCACGTCCAACACCATAAACAGCAGAGTTTCGATGCCCAGGCCCACCACGCCAGCGCCCTCAGTGC
CTATGATCCACAGGATAGGGTAAGCGGTCCACAGCACCAAGACCAGAGCTGTCAGGGTGTTAAAGGTAGA
TGCCACCTCGGGGCCCCGCTCCTTTGCAGCAGATCGCAGGGATGTAGCCAGAAAATAGAGCACCACTATC
ATGCAAATTGTAGAGAACAACCACCAACTGTATCTGGCTATGGCCGTGTGGCTCAAGGCTCCGATGAGGC
CAGTGACGATCATCAGGGCGTCCACACCCACCAGGGTGCCGATGGTCACCCGATCCACCTTAGCGAGAAG
GGCCAGATCCAGCAGCAGAAGTGGGGTGGTAAACAGCCAGTCGGCGTACCTG
