>Addgene plasmid #35514 | pLenti-CaMKIIa-eArch 3.0-EYFP | addgene partial sequence | sequence record 46166 | WPRE-R
TTTTGTAATCCAGAGGTTGATTATCGATAAGCTTGATATCGAATTCTCATTACACCTCGTTCTCGTAGCA
GAACTTGTACAGCTCGTCCATGCCGAGAGTGATCCCGGCGGCGGTCACGAACTCCAGCAGGACCATGTGA
TCGCGCTTCTCGTTGGGGTCTTTGCTCAGGGCGGACTGGTAGCTCAGGTAGTGGTTGTCGGGCAGCAGCA
CGGGGCCGTCGCCGATGGGGGTGTTCTGCTGGTAGTGGTCGGCGAGCTGCACGCTGCCGTCCTCGATGTT
GTGGCGGATCTTGAAGTTCACCTTGATGCCGTTCTTCTGCTTGTCGGCCATGATATAGACGTTGTGGCTG
TTGTAGTTGTACTCCAGCTTGTGCCCCAGGATGTTGCCGTCCTCCTTGAAGTCGATGCCCTTCAGCTCGA
TGCGGTTCACCAGGGTGTCGCCCTCGAACTTCACCTCGGCGCGGGTCTTGTAGTTGCCGTCGTCCTTGAA
GAAGATGGTGCGCTCCTGGACGTAGCCTTCGGGCATGGCGGACTTGAAGAAGTCGTGCTGCTTCATGTGG
TCGGGGTAGCGGGCGAAGCACTGCAGGCCGTAGCCGAAGGTGGTCACGAGGGTGGGCCAGGGCACGGGCA
GCTTGCCGGTGGTGCAGATGAACTTCAGGGTCAGCTTGCCGTA
