>Addgene plasmid #35514 | pLenti-CaMKIIa-eArch 3.0-EYFP | addgene partial sequence | sequence record 46167 | mCaMKIIapro-F 5'-gcctctttgccccacttaat
CCTATAGTTGGAGGTGGGGGAGGTAGGAAGAGCGATGATCACTTGTGGACTAAGTTTGTTCGCATCCCCT
TCTCCAACCCCCTCAGTACATCACCCTGGGGGAACAGGGTCCACTTGCTCCTGGGCCCACACAGTCCTGC
AGTATTGTGTATATAAGGCCAGGGCAAAGAGGAGCAGGTTTTAAAGTGAAAGGCAGGCAGGTGTTGGGGA
GGCAGTTACCGGGGCAACGGGAACAGGGCGTTTCGGAGGTGGTTGCCATGGGGACCTGGATGCTGACGAA
GGCTCGCGAGGCTGTGAGCAGCCACAGTGCCCTGCTCAGAAGCCCCAAGCTCGTCAGTCAAGCCGGTTCT
CCGTTTGCACTCAGGAGCACGGGCAGGCGAGTGGCCCCTAGTTCTGGGGGCAGCGGGGGATCCGCCACCA
TGGACCCCATCGCTCTGCAGGCTGGTTACGACCTGCTGGGTGACGGCAGACCTGAAACTCTGTGGCTGGG
CATCGGCACTCTGCTGATGCTGATTGGAACCTTCTACTTTCTGGTCCGCGGATGGGGAGTCACCGATAAG
GATGCCCGGGAATATTACGCTGTGACTATCCTGGTGCCCGGAATCGCATCCGCCGCATATCTGTCTATGT
TCTTTGGTATCGGGCTTACTGAGGTGACCGTCGGGGGCGAAATGTTGGATATCTATTATGCCAGGTACGC
CGACTGGCTGTTTACCACCCCACTTCTGCTGCTGGATCTGGCCCTTCTCGCTAAGGTGGATCGGGTGACC
ATCGGCACCCTGGTGGGTGTGGACGCCCTGATGATCGTCACTGGCCTCATCGGAGCCTTGAGCCACACGG
CCATAGCCAGATACAGTTGGTGGTTGTTCTCTACAATTTGCATGATAGTGGTG
